>Addgene plasmid #246331 | (263-bp-DIAL-YB_TATA)-mGL-BGH_pKG2847 | addgene full sequence | sequence record 497425 | Addgene NGS Result
CGGATTTGATCTGATCAAGCAACTCTAGAGGGTATATAATGGGGGCCACTAGTCTACTACCAGAGCTCAT
CGCTAGCAATGAGCCACCATGGTGAGCAAGGGCGAGGAGCTGTTCACCGGGGTGGTGCCCATCCTGGTCG
AGCTGGACGGCGACGTAAACGGCCACAAGTTCAGCGTCCGCGGCGAGGGCGAGGGCGATGCCACCAACGG
CAAGCTGACCCTGAAGTTCATCTGCACCACCGGCAAGCTGCCCGTGCCCTGGCCCACCCTCGTGACCACC
TTAGGCTACGGCGTGGCCTGCTTCGCCCGCTACCCCGACCACATGAAGCAGCACGACTTCTTCAAGTCCG
CCATGCCCGAAGGCTACGTCCAGGAGCGCACCATCTCTTTCAAGGACGACGGTACCTACAAGACCCGCGC
CGAGGTGAAGTTCGAGGGCGACACCCTGGTGAACCGCATCGTGCTGAAGGGCATCGACTTCAAGGAGGAC
GGCAACATCCTGGGGCACAAGCTGGAGTACAACTTCAACAGCCACAAGGTCTATATCACGGCCGACAAGC
AGAAGAACGGCATCAAGGCTAACTTCAAGACCCGCCACAACGTTGAGGACGGCGGCGTGCAGCTCGCCGA
CCACTACCAGCAGAACACCCCCATCGGCGACGGCCCCGTGCTGCTGCCCGACAACCACTACCTGAGCCAT
CAGTCCAAACTGAGCAAAGACCCCAACGAGAAGCGCGATCACATGGTCCTGAAGGAGAGGGTGACCGCCG
CCGGGATTACACATGACATGGACGAGCTGTACAAGTAACAACGTTGCACCTGTGCCTTCTAGTTGCCAGC
CATCTGTTGTTTGCCCCTCCCCCGTGCCTTCCTTGACCCTGGAAGGTGCCACTCCCACTGTCCTTTCCTA
ATAAAATGAGGAAATTGCATCGCATTGTCTGAGTAGGTGTCATTCTATTCTGGGGGGTGGGGTGGGGCAG
GACAGCAAGGGGGAGGATTGGGAAGACAATAGCAGGCATGCTGGGGATGCGGTGGGCTCTATGGCGCTCG
CTGACTGCAGGTGCCCGTGTCTCAAAATCTCTGATGTTACATTGCACAAGATAAAAATATATCATCATGA
ACAATAAAACTGTCTGCTTACATAAACAGTAATACAAGGGGTGTTATGAGCCATATTCAACGGGAAACGT
CGAGGCCGCGATTAAATTCCAACATGGATGCTGATTTATATGGGTATAAATGGGCTCGCGATAATGTCGG
GCAATCAGGTGCGACAATCTATCGCTTGTATGGGAAGCCCGATGCGCCAGAGTTGTTTCTGAAACATGGC
AAAGGTAGCGTTGCCAATGATGTTACAGATGAGATGGTCAGACTAAACTGGCTGACGGAATTTATGCCTC
TTCCGACCATCAAGCATTTTATCCGTACTCCTGGTGATGCATGGTTACTCACCACTGCGATCCCCGGAAA
AACAGCATTCCAGGTATTAGAAGAATATCCTGATTCAGGTGAAAATATTGTTGATGCGCTGGCAGTGTTC
CTGCGCCGGTTGCATTCGATTCCTGTTTGTAATTGTCCTTTTAACAGCGATCGCGTATTTCGTCTAGCTC
AGGCGCAATCACGAATGAATAACGGTTTGGTTGATGCGAGTGATTTTGATGACGAGCGTAATGGCTGGCC
TGTTGAACAAGTCTGGAAAGAAATGCATAAACTTTTGCCATTCTCACCGGATTCAGTCGTCACTCATGGT
GATTTCTCACTTGATAACCTTATTTTTGACGAGGGGAAATTAATAGGTTGTATTGATGTTGGACGAGTCG
GAATCGCAGACCGATACCAGGATCTTGCCATCCTATGGAACTGCCTCGGTGAGTTTTCTCCTTCATTACA
GAAACGGCTTTTTCAAAAATATGGTATTGATAATCCTGATATGAATAAATTGCAGTTTCATTTGATGCTC
GATGAGTTTTTCTAATCAGAATTGGTTAATTGGTTGTAACATTATTCAGATTGGGCCCCGTTCCACTGAG
CGTCAGACCCCGTAGAAAAGATCAAAGGATCTTCTTGAGATCCTTTTTTTCTGCGCGTAATCTGCTGCTT
GCAAACAAAAAAACCACCGCTACCAGCGGTGGTTTGTTTGCCGGATCAAGAGCTACCAACTCTTTTTCCG
AAGGTAACTGGCTTCAGCAGAGCGCAGATACCAAATACTGTTCTTCTAGTGTAGCCGTAGTTAGGCCACC
ACTTCAAGAACTCTGTAGCACCGCCTACATACCTCGCTCTGCTAATCCTGTTACCAGTGGCTGCTGCCAG
TGGCGATAAGTCGTGTCTTACCGGGTTGGACTCAAGACGATAGTTACCGGATAAGGCGCAGCGGTCGGGC
TGAACGGGGGGTTCGTGCACACAGCCCAGCTTGGAGCGAACGACCTACACCGAACTGAGATACCTACAGC
GTGAGCTATGAGAAAGCGCCACGCTTCCCGAAGGGAGAAAGGCGGACAGGTATCCGGTAAGCGGCAGGGT
CGGAACAGGAGAGCGCACGAGGGAGCTTCCAGGGGGAAACGCCTGGTATCTTTATAGTCCTGTCGGGTTT
CGCCACCTCTGACTTGAGCGTCGATTTTTGTGATGCTCGTCAGGGGGGCGGAGCCTATGGAAAAACGCCA
GCAACGCGGCCTTTTTACGGTTCCTGGCCTTTTGCTGGCCTTTTGCTCACATGTTCTTTCCTGCGTTATC
CCCTGATTCTGTGGATAACCGTATTACCGCTAGCATGGATCTCGGGGACGTCTAACTACTAAGCGAGAGT
AGGGAACTGCCAGGCATCAAATAAAACGAAAGGCTCAGTCGGAAGACTGGGCCTTTCGTTTTATCTGTTG
TTTGTCGGTGAACGCTCTCCTGAGTAGGACAAATCCGCCGGGAGCGGATTTGAACGTTGTGAAGCAACGG
CCCGGAGGGTGGCGGGCAGGACGCCCGCCATAAACTGCCAGGCATCAAACTAAGCAGAAGGCCATCCTGA
CGGATGGCCTTTTTGCGTTTCTACAAACTCTTCCTGTTAGTTAGTTACTTAAGCTCGGGCCCACCTGCAG
TCTACTTACTCGGATCGGGAGATCTGAATTGGAGTGAGGACGTGTAGAGTGAGGACGTGCGGAGTGAGGA
CGTGTAGAGTGAGGACGTGCGGAGTGAGGACGTGTAGAGTGAGGACGTGCCCTCCTCTGGATCAAATCCG
AATAACTTCGTATAGCATACATTATACGAAGTTATCTCGAGTCGCTCGGTACGATTTAAATTGAATTCTG
CAGTCGACGGTACCGCGGGCCCGGGATCCTGATAGTGACCTGTTCGTTGCAACAAATTGATAAGCAATGC
TTTTTTATAATGCCAACTTTGTACAAAAAAGCAGGCTCCACCATGGGAACCAATTCAGTCGACTGGATCC
GGTACCTCCTACAGCTCCTGGGCAACGTGCTGGTTATTGTGCTGTCTCATCATTTTGGCAAAGAATTGAT
TAATTCGAGCGAACGCGTATAACTTCGTATAGCATACATTATACGAAGTTAT
Features (pLannotate 1.2.2; 11 found; start..end, strand, type, name):
     26..42      +  promoter       minP (fragment): minimal TATA-box promoter with low basal activity
     89..808     +  CDS            mGreenLantern: monomeric GFP derivative that displays exceptionally high brightness in cells (Campbell et al., 2020)
    820..1044    +  polyA_signal   bGH poly(A) signal: bovine growth hormone polyadenylation signal
   1166..1975    +  CDS            KanR: aminoglycoside phosphotransferase; aph(3')-Ia; confers resistance to kanamycin in bacteria or G418 (Geneticin®) in eukaryotes
   2065..2653    +  rep_origin     ori: high-copy-number ColE1/pMB1/pBR322/pUC origin of replication
   2821..2864    -  terminator     rrnB T1 terminator: Escherichia coli rrnB; transcription terminator T1 from the E. coli rrnB gene
   2996..3023    +  terminator     rrnB T2 terminator: transcription terminator T2 from the E. coli rrnB gene
   3222..3255    +  protein_bind   loxP: Cre-mediated recombination occurs in the 8-bp core sequence (GCATACAT). Cre recombinase
   3283..3319    +  misc_feature   MCS (fragment): multiple cloning site
   3319..3397    +  protein_bind   attL1 (fragment): mutant version of attL; recombination site for the Gateway® LR reaction LR Clonase™
   3519..3552    +  protein_bind   loxP: Cre-mediated recombination occurs in the 8-bp core sequence (GCATACAT). Cre recombinase
