[The description below was written by a language model from this plasmid's Addgene catalogue record and pLannotate feature annotations shown in this document.]
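Description:
(263-bp-DIAL-YB_TATA)-mGL-BGH_pKG2847 is a compact (about 3.6 kb) mammalian expression and synthetic biology reporter plasmid, assembled by Golden Gate cloning in the depositing lab's pSHIP backbone. It is propagated in E. coli through a high-copy ColE1/pUC-type origin and selected with kanamycin via an aph(3')-Ia KanR cassette. The rrnB T1 and T2 bacterial terminators sit between the origin and the promoter region, where they likely insulate the mammalian cassette from backbone read-through transcription.

The payload is a single transcription unit. A minimal TATA-box core promoter, named YB_TATA in the record and detected by the annotation as a minP fragment, drives mGreenLantern, a very bright monomeric GFP derivative, followed by the bovine growth hormone polyadenylation signal. Because the plasmid is circular, the features at the end of the sequence numbering lie directly upstream of this minimal promoter. They comprise two loxP sites in the same orientation flanking a spacer, which the automated annotation partly matches to MCS and attL1 fragments. The name indicates a 263-bp spacer version of the DIAL design.

According to the stated purpose, reporter expression depends on a synthetic zinc-finger activator (ZFa), and the promoter is editable by Cre recombinase. With directly repeated loxP sites, Cre would excise the intervening spacer and shorten the promoter. The ZFa binding sites are not annotated in the feature table, so their number and exact position cannot be stated from the record. The construct serves as a fluorescent readout for promoter editing as a means of controlling transgene expression levels in mammalian cells.
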