Addgene plasmid #246331: (263-bp-DIAL-YB_TATA)-mGL-BGH_pKG2847
Purpose: 263-bp DIAL Reporter Plasmid with YB_TATA expressing mGreenLantern in the presence of ZFa and editable by Cre recombinase
Depositing lab: Kate Galloway. Depositing organization: Massachusetts Institute of Technology. Publication: Programmable promoter editing for precise control of transgene expression. Kabaria SR, Bae Y, Ehmann ME, Lende-Dorn BA, Beitz AM, Peterman EL, Love KS, Ploessl DS, Galloway KE. Nat Biotechnol. 2025 Oct 13. doi: 10.1038/s41587-025-02854-y. PubMed 41083901.
Backbone
  Vector backbone: Galloway Lab pSHIP Backbone
  Backbone manufacturer: Galloway Lab
  Vector type: Mammalian Expression, Synthetic Biology
Growth in bacteria
  Bacterial resistance: Kanamycin, 50 μg/mL
  Growth temperature: 30°C
  Growth strain: NEB Stable
  Copy number: High Copy
Gene/Insert
  Gene/Insert name: mGreenLantern
  Species: Aequorea victoria
  Mutation: none
  Cloning method: Golden Gate
Terms and licenses: Academic/Nonprofit Terms; Industry Terms: Not Available to Industry
Depositor comments: Please visit https://doi.org/10.1101/2024.06.19.599813 for bioRxiv preprint.
How to cite: (263-bp-DIAL-YB_TATA)-mGL-BGH_pKG2847 was a gift from Kate Galloway (Addgene plasmid # 246331 ; http://n2t.net/addgene:246331 ; RRID:Addgene_246331)
