>Addgene plasmid #246331 | (263-bp-DIAL-YB_TATA)-mGL-BGH_pKG2847 | depositor partial sequence | sequence record 484327 | Promoter (263bp-bp-DIAL-YB_TATA)
AGATCTGAATTGGAGTGAGGACGTGTAGAGTGAGGACGTGCGGAGTGAGGACGTGTAGAGTGAGGACGTG
CGGAGTGAGGACGTGTAGAGTGAGGACGTGCCCTCCTCTGGATCAAATCCGAATAACTTCGTATAGCATA
CATTATACGAAGTTATCTCGAGTCGCTCGGTACGATTTAAATTGAATTCTGCAGTCGACGGTACCGCGGG
CCCGGGATCCTGATAGTGACCTGTTCGTTGCAACAAATTGATAAGCAATGCTTTTTTATAATGCCAACTT
TGTACAAAAAAGCAGGCTCCACCATGGGAACCAATTCAGTCGACTGGATCCGGTACCTCCTACAGCTCCT
GGGCAACGTGCTGGTTATTGTGCTGTCTCATCATTTTGGCAAAGAATTGATTAATTCGAGCGAACGCGTA
TAACTTCGTATAGCATACATTATACGAAGTTATCGGATTTGATCTGATCAAGCAACTCTAGAGGGTATAT
AATGGGGGCCACTAGTCTACTACCAGAGCTCATCGCTAGC
